>Addgene plasmid #133579 | PB CAG-R-bpA-3xSV40pA-R-td-sfGFP | addgene full sequence | sequence record 274429 | Addgene NGS Result
ACTTTTAAACATTCTCTCTTTTACAAAAATAAACTTATTTTGTACTTTAAAAACAGTCATGTTGTATTAT
AAAATAAGTAATTAGCTTAACCTATACATAATAGAAACAAATTATACTTATTAACCGGTCATGGTCGACA
TTGATTATTGACTAGTTATTAATAGTAATCAATTACGGGGTCATTAGTTCATAGCCCATATATGGAGTTC
CGCGTTACATAACTTACGGTAAATGGCCCGCCTGGCTGACCGCCCAACGACCCCCGCCCATTGACGTCAA
TAATGACGTATGTTCCCATAGTAACGCCAATAGGGACTTTCCATTGACGTCAATGGGTGGAGTATTTACG
GTAAACTGCCCACTTGGCAGTACATCAAGTGTATCATATGCCAAGTACGCCCCCTATTGACGTCAATGAC
GGTAAATGGCCCGCCTGGCATTATGCCCAGTACATGACCTTATGGGACTTTCCTACTTGGCAGTACATCT
ACGTATTAGTCATCGCTATTACCATGGTCGAGGTGAGCCCCACGTTCTGCTTCACTCTCCCCATCTCCCC
CCCCTCCCCACCCCCAATTTTGTATTTATTTATTTTTTAATTATTTTGTGCAGCGATGGGGGCGGGGGGG
GGGGGGGGGCGCGCGCCGGGGGGGGGGGGGGGGGGGGGGGGGGGGGGSGGGGSGRGGCGGRGAGGTGCGG
CGGCAGCCAATCAGAGCGGCGCGCTCCGAAAGTTTCCTTTTATGGCGAGGCGGCGGCGGCGGCGGCCCTA
TAAAAAGCGAAGCGCGCGGCGGGCGGGAGTCGCTGCGCGCTGCCTTCGCCCCGTGCCCCGCTCCGCCGCC
GCCTCGCGCCGCCCGCCCCGGCTCTGACTGACCGCGTTACTCCCACAGGTGAGCGGGCGGGACGGCCCTT
CTCCTCCGGGCTGTAATTAGCGCTTGGTTTAATGACGGCTTGTTTCTTTTCTGTGGCTGCGTGAAAGCCT
TGAGGGGCTCCGGGAGGGCCCTTTGTGCGGGGGGAGCGGCTCGGGGGGTGCGTGCGTGTGTGTGTGCGTG
GGGAGCGCCGCGTGCGGCTCCGCGCTGCCCGGCGGCTGTGAGCGCTGCGGGCGCGGCGCGGGGCTTTGTG
CGCTCCGCAGTGTGCGCGAGGGGAGCGCGGCCGGGGGCGGTGCCCCGCGGTGCGGGGGGGGCTGCGAGGG
GAACAAAGGCTGCGTGCGGGGTGTGTGCGTGGGGGGGTGAGCAGGGGGTGTGGGCGCGTCGGTCGGGCTG
CAACCCCCCCTGCACCCCCCTCCCCGAGTTGCTGAGCACGGCCCGGCTTCGGGTGCGGGGCTCCGTACGG
GGCGTGGCGCGGGGCTCGCCGTGCCGGGCGGGGGGTGGCGGCAGGTGGGGGTGCCGGGCGGGGCGGGGCC
GCCKCGGGCCGGGGRGGGCTCGGGGGRGGGGCGCGGCGGCCCCCGGAGCGCCGGCGGCTGTCGAGGCGCG
GCGAGCCGCAGCCATTGCCTTTTATGGTAATCGTGCGAGAGGGCGCAGGGACTTCCTTTGTCCCAAATCT
GTGCGGAGCCGAAATCTGGGAGGCGCCGCCGCACCCCCTCTAGCGGGCGCGGGGCGAAGCGGTGCGGCGC
CGGCAGGAAGGAAATGGGCGGGGAGGGCCTTCGTGCGTCGCCGCGCCGCCGTCCCCTTCTCCCTCTCCAG
CCTCGGGGCTGTCCGCGGGGGGACGGCTGCCTTCGGGGGGGACGGGGCAGGGCGGGGTTCGGCTTCTGGC
GTGTGACCGGCGGCTCTAGAGCCTCTGCTAACCATGTTCATGCCTTCTTCTTTTTCCTACAGCTCCTGGG
CAACGTGCTGGTTATTGTGCTGTCTCATCATTTTGGCAAAGAATTCTAACTTTAAATAATTGGCATTATT
TAAAGTTAGCTAGCAGCTCGCTGATCAGCCTCGACTGTGCCTTCTAGTTGCCAGCCATCTGTTGTTTGCC
CCTCCCCCGTGCCTTCCTTGACCCTGGAAGGTGCCACTCCCACTGTCCTTTCCTAATAAAATGAGGAAAT
TGCATCGCATTGTCTGAGTAGGTGTCATTCTATTCTGGGGGGTGGGGTGGGGCAGGACAGCAAGGGGGAG
GATTGGGAAGACAATAGCAGGCATGCTGGGGATGCGGTGGGCTCTATGGCTTCTGAGGCGGAAAGAACCA
GCTGGGGCTCGACTAGAGCTTGCGGAACCCTTACCACCGCGGTGGCGGCCGCTCTAGAATCATAATCAGC
CATACCACATTTGTAGAGGTTTTACTTGCTTTAAAAAACCTCCCACACCTCCCCCTGAACCTGAAACATA
AAATGAATGCAATTGTTGTTGTTAACTTGTTTATTGCAGCTTATAATGGTTACAAATAAAGCAATAGCAT
CACAAATTTCACAAATAAAGCATTTTTTTCACTGCATTCTAGTTGTGGTTTGTCCAAACTCATCAATGTA
TCTTAACTAGAATCATAATCAGCCATACCACATTTGTAGAGGTTTTACTTGCTTTAAAAAACCTCCCACA
CCTCCCCCTGAACCTGAAACATAAAATGAATGCAATTGTTGTTGTTAACTTGTTTATTGCAGCTTATAAT
GGTTACAAATAAAGCAATAGCATCACAAATTTCACAAATAAAGCATTTTTTTCACTGCATTCTAGTTGTG
GTTTGTCCAAACTCATCAATGTATCTTAACTAGAATCATAATCAGCCATACCACATTTGTAGAGGTTTTA
CTTGCTTTAAAAAACCTCCCACACCTCCCCCTGAACCTGAAACATAAAATGAATGCAATTGTTGTTGTTA
ACTTGTTTATTGCAGCTTATAATGGTTACAAATAAAGCAATAGCATCACAAATTTCACAAATAAAGCATT
TTTTTCACTGCATTCTAGTTGTGGTTTGTCCAAACTCATCAATGTATCTTAACTAGTGGATCTCATGCCT
AGGTAACTTTAAATAATTGGCATTATTTAAAGTTAGGCGCGCCATGAGCAAAGGAGAAGAACTTTTCACT
GGAGTTGTCCCAATTCTTGTTGAATTAGATGGTGATGTTAATGGGCACAAATTTTCTGTCCGTGGAGAGG
GTGAAGGTGATGCTACAAACGGAAAACTCACCCTTAAATTTATTTGCACTACTGGAAAACTACCTGTTCC
GTGGCCAACACTTGTCACTACTCTGACCTATGGTGTTCAATGCTTTTCCCGTTATCCGGATCACATGAAA
CGGCATGACTTTTTCAAGAGTGCCATGCCCGAAGGTTATGTACAGGAACGCACTATATCTTTCAAAGATG
ACGGGACCTACAAGACGCGTGCTGAAGTCAAGTTTGAAGGTGATACCCTTGTTAATCGTATCGAGTTAAA
GGGTATTGATTTTAAAGAAGATGGAAACATTCTTGGACACAAACTCGAATACAACTTTAACTCACACAAT
GTATACATCACGGCAGACAAACAAAAGAATGGAATCAAAGCTAACTTCAAAATTCGCCACAACGTTGAAG
ATGGTTCCGTTCAACTAGCAGACCATTATCAACAAAATACTCCAATTGGCGATGGCCCTGTCCTTTTACC
AGACAACCATTACCTGTCGACACAATCTGTCCTTTCGAAAGATCCCAACGAAAAGCGTGACCACATGGTC
CTTCTTGAGTTTGTAACTGCTGCTGGGATTACACATGGCATGGATGAGCTCTACAAAGGTTCTGCTGGAT
CTGCAGCAGGATCTGGTATGAGCAAAGGAGAAGAACTTTTCACTGGAGTTGTCCCAATTCTTGTTGAATT
AGATGGTGATGTTAATGGGCACAAATTTTCTGTCCGTGGAGAGGGTGAAGGTGATGCTACAAACGGAAAA
CTCACCCTTAAATTTATTTGCACTACTGGAAAACTACCTGTTCCGTGGCCAACACTTGTCACTACTCTGA
CCTATGGTGTTCAATGCTTTTCCCGTTATCCGGATCACATGAAACGGCATGACTTTTTCAAGAGTGCCAT
GCCCGAAGGTTATGTACAGGAACGCACTATATCTTTCAAAGATGACGGGACCTACAAGACGCGTGCTGAA
GTCAAGTTTGAAGGTGATACCCTTGTTAATCGTATCGAGTTAAAGGGTATTGATTTTAAAGAAGATGGAA
ACATTCTTGGACACAAACTCGAATACAACTTTAACTCACACAATGTATACATCACGGCAGACAAACAAAA
GAATGGAATCAAAGCTAACTTCAAAATTCGCCACAACGTTGAAGATGGTTCCGTTCAACTAGCAGACCAT
TATCAACAAAATACTCCAATTGGCGATGGCCCTGTCCTTTTACCAGACAACCATTACCTGTCGACACAAT
CTGTCCTTTCGAAAGATCCCAACGAAAAGCGTGACCACATGGTCCTTCTTGAGTTTGTAACTGCTGCTGG
GATTACACATGGCATGGATGAGCTCTACAAATGATTAATTAAAACCTCTGGATTACAAAATTTGTGAAAG
ATTGACTGGTATTCTTAACTATGTTGCTCCTTTTACGCTATGTGGATACGCTGCTTTAATGCCTTTGTAT
CATGCTATTGCTTCCCGTATGGCTTTCATTTTCTCCTCCTTGTATAAATCCTGGTTGCTGTCTCTTTATG
AGGAGTTGTGGCCCGTTGTCAGGCAACGTGGCGTGGTGTGCACTGTGTTTGCTGACGCAACCCCCACTGG
TTGGGGCATTGCCACCACCTGTCAGCTCCTTTCCGGGACTTTCGCTTTCCCCCTCCCTATTGCCACGGCG
GAACTCATCGCCGCCTGCCTTGCCCGCTGCTGGACAGGGGCTCGGCTGTTGGGCACTGACAATTCCGTGG
TGTTGTCGGGGAAATCATCGTCCTTTCCTTGGCTGCTCGCCTGTGTTGCCACCTGGATTCTGCGCGGGAC
GTCCTTCTGCTACGTCCCTTCGGCCCTCAATCCAGCGGACCTTCCTTCCCGCGGCCTGCTGCCGGCTCTG
CGGCCTCTTCCGCGTCTTCGCCTTCGCCCTCAGACGAGTCGGATCTCCCTTTGGGCCGCCTCCCCGCAGG
ATCCACTAGAGCGGCCGCCTAGAGCTCGCTATCAGCCTCGACTGTGCCTTCTAGTTGCCAGCCATCTGTT
GTTTGCCCCTCCCCCGTGCCTTCCTTGACCCTGGAAGGTGCCACTCCCACTGTCCTTTCCTAATAAAATG
AGGAAATTGCATCGCATTGTCTGAGTAGGTGTCATTCTATTCTGGGGGGTGGGGTGGGGCAGGACAGCAA
GGGGGAGGATTGGGAAGACAATAGCAGGCATGCTGGGGATGCGGTGGGCTCTATGGCTTCTGAGGCGGAA
AGAACCAGCTGGGGCTCGACTAGAGCTTGCGGAACCCTTAAGCTTTTTTATTATATATTAGTCACGATAT
CTATAACAAGAAAATATATATATAATAAGTTATCACGTAAGTAGAACATGAAATAACAATATAATTATCG
TATGAGTTAAATCTTAAAAGTCACGTAAAAGATAATCATGCGTCATTTTGACTCACGCGGTCGTTATAGT
TCAAAATCAGTGACACTTACCGCATTGACAAGCACGCCTCACGGGAGCTCCAAGCGGCGACTGAGATGTC
CTAAATGCACAGCGACGGATTCGCGCTATTTAGAAAGAGAGAGCAATATTTCAAGAATGCATGCGTCAAT
TTTACGCAGACTATCTTTCTAGGGTTAAAAAAGATTTGCGCTTTACTCGACCTAAACTTTAAACACGTCA
TAGAATCTTCGTTTGACAAAAACCACATTGTGTTGGGTCGCCCTATAGTGAGTCGTATTACAATTCACTG
GCCGTCGTTTTACAACGTCGTGACTGGGAAAACCCTGGCGTTACCCAACTTAATCGCCTTGCAGCACATC
CCCCTTTCGCCAGCTGGCGTAATAGCGAAGAGGCCCGCACCGATCGCCCTTCCCAACAGTTGCGCAGCCT
GAATGGCGAATGGCAAATTGTAAGCGTTAATATTTTGTTAAAATTCGCGTTAAATTTTTGTTAAATCAGC
TCATTTTTTAACCAATAGGCCGAAATCGGCAAAATCCCTTATAAATCAAAAGAATAGACCGAGATAGGGT
[37 nt withheld, positions 6091-6127]
AAAGAACGTGGACTCCAACGTCAAAGG
[49 nt withheld, positions 6155-6203]
T
[91 nt withheld, positions 6205-6295]
G
[124 nt withheld, positions 6297-6420]
CAGGTGGCACTTTTCGGGGAAATGTGCGCGGAACCCCTATTTGTTTATTTTTCTAAATACATTCAAATAT
GTATCCGCTCATGAGACAATAACCCTGATAAATGCTTCAATAATATTGAAAAAGGAAGAGTATGAGTATT
CAACATTTCCGTGTCGCCCTTATTCCCTTTTTTGCGGCATTTTGCCTTCCTGTTTTTGCTCACCCAGAAA
CGCTGGTGAAAGTAAAAGATGCTGAAGATCAGTTGGGTGCACGAGTGGGTTACATCGAACTGGATCTCAA
CAGCGGTAAGATCCTTGAGAGTTTTCGCCCCGAAGAACGTTTTCCAATGATGAGCACTTTTAAAGTTCTG
CTATGTGGCGCGGTATTATCCCGTATTGACGCCGGGCAAGAGCAACTCGGTCGCCGCATACACTATTCTC
AGAATGACTTGGTTGAGTACTCACCAGTCACAGAAAAGCATCTTACGGATGGCATGACAGTAAGAGAATT
ATGCAGTGCTGCCATAACCATGAGTGATAACACTGCGGCCAACTTACTTCTGACAACGATCGGAGGACCG
AAGGAGCTAACCGCTTTTTTGCACAACATGGGGGATCATGTAACTCGCCTTGATCGTTGGGAACCGGAGC
TGAATGAAGCCATACCAAACGACGAGCGTGACACCACGATGCCTGTAGCAATGGCAACAACGTTGCGCAA
ACTATTAACTGGCGAACTACTTACTCTAGCTTCCCGGCAACAATTAATAGACTGGATGGAGGCGGATAAA
GTTGCAGGACCACTTCTGCGCTCGGCCCTTCCGGCTGGCTGGTTTATTGCTGATAAATCTGGAGCCGGTG
AGCGTGGGTCTCGCGGTATCATTGCAGCACTGGGGCCAGATGGTAAGCCCTCCCGTATCGTAGTTATCTA
CACGACGGGGAGTCAGGCAACTATGGATGAACGAAATAGACAGATCGCTGAGATAGGTGCCTCACTGATT
AAGCATTGGTAACTGTCAGACCAAGTTTACTCATATATACTTTAGATTGATTTAAAACTTCATTTTTAAT
TTAAAAGGATCTAGGTGAAGATCCTTTTTGATAATCTCATGACCAAAATCCCTTAACGTGAGTTTTCGTT
CCACTGAGCGTCAGACCCCGTAGAAAAGATCAAAGGATCTTCTTGAGATCCTTTTTTTCTGCGCGTAATC
TGCTGCTTGCAAACAAAAAAACCACCGCTACCAGCGGTGGTTTGTTTGCCGGATCAAGAGCTACCAACTC
TTTTTCCGAAGGTAACTGGCTTCAGCAGAGCGCAGATACCAAATACTGTTCTTCTAGTGTAGCCGTAGTT
AGGCCACCACTTCAAGAACTCTGTAGCACCGCCTACATACCTCGCTCTGCTAATCCTGTTACCAGTGGCT
GCTGCCAGTGGCGATAAGTCGTGTCTTACCGGGTTGGACTCAAGACGATAGTTACCGGATAAGGCGCAGC
GGTCGGGCTGAACGGGGGGTTCGTGCACACAGCCCAGCTTGGAGCGAACGACCTACACCGAACTGAGATA
CCTACAGCGTGAGCTATGAGAAAGCGCCACGCTTCCCGAAGGGAGAAAGGCGGACAGGTATCCGGTAAGC
GGCAGGGTCGGAACAGGAGAGCGCACGAGGGAGCTTCCAGGGGGAAACGCCTGGTATCTTTATAGTCCTG
TCGGGTTTCGCCACCTCTGACTTGAGCGTCGATTTTTGTGATGCTCGTCAGGGGGGCGGAGCCTATGGAA
AAACGCCAGCAACGCGGCCTTTTTACGGTTCCTGGCCTTTTGCTGGCCTTTTGCTCACATGTTCTTTCCT
GCGTTATCCCCTGATTCTGTGGATAACCGTATTACCGCCTTTGAGTGAGCTGATACCGCTCGCCGCAGCC
GAACGACCGAGCGCAGCGAGTCAGTGAGCGAGGAAGCGGAAGAGCGCCCAATACGCAAACCGCCTCTCCC
CGCGCGTTGGCCGATTCATTAATGCAGCTGGCACGACAGGTTTCCCGACTGGAAAGCGGGCAGTGAGCGC
AACGCAATTAATGTGAGTTAGCTCACTCATTAGGCACCCCAGGCTTTACACTTTATGCTTCCGGCTCGTA
TGTTGTGTGGAATTGTGAGCGGATAACAATTTCACACAGGAAACAGCTATGACCATGATTACGCCAAGCG
CGCAATTAACCCTCACTAAAGGGAACCTCCCCCGGTATTCACGACAGCAGGCTGAATAATAAAAAAATTA
GAAACTATTATTTAACCCTAGAAAGATAATCATATTGTGACGTACGTTAAAGATAATCATGCGTAAAATT
GACGCATGTGTTTTATCGGTCTGTATATCGAGGTTTATTTATTAATTTGAATAGATATTAAGTTTTATTA
TATTTACACTTACATACTAATAATAAATTCAACAAACAATTTATTTATGTTTATTTATTTATTAAAAAAA
AACAAAAACTCAAAATTTCTTCTATAAAGTAACAAA
Features (pLannotate 1.2.2; 29 found; start..end, strand, type, name):
    137..516     +  enhancer       CMV enhancer: human cytomegalovirus immediate early enhancer
    518..795     +  promoter       chicken β-actin promoter: No description available
    796..1812    +  intron         chimeric intron: chimera between introns from chicken β-actin and rabbit β-globin
   1925..2149    +  polyA_signal   bGH poly(A) signal: bovine growth hormone polyadenylation signal
   2153..2174    +  promoter       SV40 promoter (fragment): SV40 enhancer and early promoter
   2204..2229    +  misc_feature   MCS (fragment): pBluescript multiple cloning site
   2229..2311    +  CDS            large T antigen (fragment): large T antigen from SV40 (simian virus 40)
   2334..2455    +  polyA_signal   SV40 poly(A) signal: SV40 polyadenylation signal
   2462..2544    +  CDS            large T antigen (fragment): large T antigen from SV40 (simian virus 40)
   2567..2688    +  polyA_signal   SV40 poly(A) signal: SV40 polyadenylation signal
   2695..2777    +  CDS            large T antigen (fragment): large T antigen from SV40 (simian virus 40)
   2800..2921    +  polyA_signal   SV40 poly(A) signal: SV40 polyadenylation signal
   2984..3697    +  CDS            Superfolder GFP: Superfolder GFP is a basic (constitutively fluorescent) green fluorescent protein published in 2005, derived from Aequorea victoria. It is reported to be a very rapidly-maturing weak dimer.
   3728..4441    +  CDS            Superfolder GFP: Superfolder GFP is a basic (constitutively fluorescent) green fluorescent protein published in 2005, derived from Aequorea victoria. It is reported to be a very rapidly-maturing weak dimer.
   4453..5037    +  misc_feature   WPRE: woodchuck hepatitis virus posttranscriptional regulatory element
   5082..5306    +  polyA_signal   bGH poly(A) signal: bovine growth hormone polyadenylation signal
   5310..5331    +  promoter       SV40 promoter (fragment): SV40 enhancer and early promoter
   5695..5772    +  CDS            FP (fragment): FP25_NPVAC - Experimental evidence at protein level: Swiss-Prot protein existence level 1. From Autographa californica nuclear polyhedrosis virus (AcMNPV).
   5782..5800    -  promoter       T7 promoter: promoter for bacteriophage T7 RNA polymerase
   5803..5960    +  CDS            lacZα (fragment): LacZα fragment of β-galactosidase; lacZ fragment
   5992..6420    -  rep_origin     f1 ori (sequence partly withheld): f1 bacteriophage origin of replication; arrow indicates direction of (+) strand synthesis
   6447..6551    +  promoter       AmpR promoter: bla
   6552..7412    +  CDS            AmpR: β-lactamase; bla; confers resistance to ampicillin, carbenicillin, and related antibiotics
   7583..8171    +  rep_origin     ori: high-copy-number ColE1/pMB1/pBR322/pUC origin of replication
   8354..8446    +  CDS            lacI (fragment): lac repressor; lacI; The lac repressor binds to the lac operator to inhibit transcription in E. coli. This inhibition can be relieved by adding lactose or isopropyl-β-D-thiogalactopyranoside (IPTG).
   8459..8480    +  protein_bind   CAP binding site: CAP binding activates transcription in the presence of cAMP. E. coli catabolite activator protein
   8495..8525    +  promoter       lac promoter: promoter for the E. coli lac operon
   8533..8549    +  protein_bind   lac operator: The lac repressor binds to the lac operator to inhibit transcription in E. coli. This inhibition can be relieved by adding lactose or isopropyl-β-D-thiogalactopyranoside (IPTG). lac repressor encoded by lacI
   8594..8612    +  promoter       T3 promoter: promoter for bacteriophage T3 RNA polymerase
