[The description below was written by a language model from this plasmid's Addgene catalogue record and pLannotate feature annotations shown in this document.]
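Description:
PB CAG-R-bpA-3xSV40pA-R-td-sfGFP is a mammalian-expression piggyBac transposon plasmid that serves as a Dre/rox recombination reporter. It is built on a custom, pBluescript-type cloning backbone carrying a high-copy ColE1/pUC origin, an f1 origin, an ampicillin resistance gene with its own promoter, and remnants of the lac promoter/operator, lacZα and flanking T3 and T7 promoters. No mammalian selection marker appears in the record.

The payload is driven by the CAG promoter, annotated as the CMV immediate-early enhancer, the chicken β-actin promoter and the chimeric β-actin/β-globin intron. Downstream lies a transcriptional stop cassette made of a bovine growth hormone polyadenylation signal followed by three tandem SV40 polyadenylation signals, each accompanied by a short large T antigen fragment that is simply part of the SV40 late region. According to the name and stated purpose, this stop is flanked by rox sites ("R"), although the automated feature table does not annotate the rox sites. The piggyBac terminal repeats are likewise not annotated. A small baculovirus FP25 fragment near the backbone junction may reflect sequence associated with a piggyBac end, but the record does not confirm this. After the stop come two consecutive superfolder GFP coding sequences forming the tandem-dimer reporter, then a WPRE to enhance transcript expression and a final bGH polyadenylation signal.

In use, the transposon would be integrated into the genome of mammalian cells by piggyBac transposase supplied separately. GFP remains silent until Dre recombinase excises the rox-flanked stop, allowing CAG to express the green reporter and mark Dre-expressing cells and their descendants. The depositor notes that this stop cassette did not leak in vivo in a knock-in reporter at a genomic locus.
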