Addgene plasmid #133579: PB CAG-R-bpA-3xSV40pA-R-td-sfGFP
Purpose: CAG tdGFP dre/rox reporter piggyBac transposon (bpA 3x SV40pA stop)
Depositing lab: Mario Capecchi. Depositing organization: University of Utah.
Backbone
  Vector backbone: Custom
  Vector type: Mammalian Expression ; Dre/rox
Growth in bacteria
  Bacterial resistance: Ampicillin, 100 μg/mL
  Growth temperature: 30°C
  Growth strain: DH10B
  Copy number: High Copy
Gene/Insert
  Gene/Insert name: Tandem dimer superfolder GFP
  Species: Synthetic
Resource information
  A portion of this plasmid was derived from a plasmid made by: piggyBac ITR's were synthesized from sequences in the NCBI database. CAG promoter is from pCAGGS obtained from BCCM/LMBP. bGH pA is from Neal Copeland. SV40 pA is from Clontech. sfGFP is from Sandia Biotech. WPRE is from Miguel Ramalho-Santos. Backbone is from Stratagene.
Terms and licenses: Academic/Nonprofit Terms; Industry Terms: Not Available to Industry
Depositor comments: bGHpA-3xSV40pA stop cassette is from the ROSA26-CAG-loxP-EM7-Neo*-bpA-3xSV40pA-loxP-tauLacZ-bpA construct in Nam and Benezra, 2009 (https://www.ncbi.nlm.nih.gov/pubmed/19896442 Supplemental Data, Figure 3). When utilized in a reporter knocked in into a genomic locus, this stop cassette did not leak in vivo.
How to cite: PB CAG-R-bpA-3xSV40pA-R-td-sfGFP was a gift from Mario Capecchi (Addgene plasmid # 133579 ; http://n2t.net/addgene:133579 ; RRID:Addgene_133579)
